Addgene plasmid #81599: pDONR223_PIK3CB_p.E497D
Purpose: Gateway Donor vector containing PIK3CB , part of the Target Accelerator Plasmid Collection.
Depositing lab: Jesse Boehm & William Hahn & David Root. Depositing organization: Broad Institute. Publication: Systematic Functional Interrogation of Rare Cancer Variants Identifies Oncogenic Alleles. Kim E, Ilic N, Shrestha Y, Zou L, Kamburov A, Zhu C, Yang X, Lubonja R, Tran N, Nguyen C, Lawrence MS, Piccioni F, Bagul M, Doench JG, Chouinard CR, Wu X, Hogstrom L, Natoli T, Tamayo P, Horn H, Corsello SM, Lage K, Root DE, Subramanian A, Golub TR, Getz G, Boehm JS, Hahn WC. Cancer Discov. 2016 Jul;6(7):714-26. doi: 10.1158/2159-8290.CD-16-0160. Epub 2016 May 4. PubMed 27147599.
Backbone
  Vector backbone: pDONR223
  Backbone manufacturer: Invitrogen
  Backbone size w/o insert (bp): 2790
  Vector type: Gateway Entry vector
Growth in bacteria
  Bacterial resistance: Spectinomycin, 50 μg/mL
  Growth temperature: 37°C
  Growth strain: DH5alpha
  Copy number: High Copy
Gene/Insert
  Gene/Insert name: PIK3CB
  Species: H. sapiens (human)
  Mutation: E497D; Q759R
  Entrez Gene: PIK3CB (a.k.a. P110BETA, PI3K, PI3KBETA, PIK3C1)
  Promoter: None
  Cloning method: Gateway Cloning
  Sequencing primers: 5′ M13pUC-fwd; 3′ M13-Rev
Terms and licenses: Academic/Nonprofit Terms; Industry Terms: Not Available to Industry
Depositor comments: Closed state: stop codon immediately follows insert
How to cite: pDONR223_PIK3CB_p.E497D was a gift from Jesse Boehm & William Hahn & David Root (Addgene plasmid # 81599 ; http://n2t.net/addgene:81599 ; RRID:Addgene_81599)
