[The description below was written by a language model from this plasmid's Addgene catalogue record and pLannotate feature annotations shown in this document.]
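Description:
pDONR223_PIK3CB_p.E497D is a Gateway entry clone built on the Invitrogen pDONR223 backbone and belongs to the Target Accelerator Plasmid Collection, a set of cancer-associated gene variants prepared for systematic functional testing. It is a bacterial propagation plasmid of about 6 kb that replicates from a high-copy ColE1/pUC-type origin. Selection is with spectinomycin, through the aadA (SmR) aminoglycoside adenylyltransferase gene. This gene lies downstream of a class 1 integron Pc promoter fragment and a residual gentamicin acetyltransferase fragment. Short lacZα and lacI fragments and the rrnB T1 and T2 terminators are backbone remnants, with the terminators helping to insulate the cloning region from read-through transcription.

The payload is the human PIK3CB open reading frame, which encodes the p110β catalytic subunit of class I phosphoinositide 3-kinase. This enzyme converts PtdIns(4,5)P2 to PIP3 and so drives AKT/PDPK1 signalling in cell growth and survival. The plasmid name refers to the E497D substitution, but the catalogue entry also lists a second change, Q759R. The ORF is in the "closed" configuration, with a stop codon immediately after the coding sequence, so it cannot be fused to C-terminal tags in a destination vector. It is flanked by two attL-type Gateway recombination sites, both labelled attL3 by the automated annotation, which allow transfer into destination vectors by LR Clonase reaction. The insert has no promoter of its own. A T7 promoter sits just outside the downstream att site, facing the insert in antisense orientation. The clone therefore serves as a shuttle and archive for moving the variant allele into expression vectors, for example to test its oncogenic activity.
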