Features (pLannotate 1.2.2; 12 found; start..end, strand, type, name):
     38..74      -  CDS            lacZα (fragment): LacZα fragment of β-galactosidase; lacZ fragment
     91..186     +  protein_bind   attL3: mutant version of attL; recombination site for the Gateway® LR reaction LR Clonase™
    192..3401    +  CDS            PIK3CB: PK3CB_HUMAN - Also known as PIK3C1. Experimental evidence at protein level: Swiss-Prot protein existence level 1. Phosphoinositide-3-kinase (PI3K) phosphorylates phosphatidylinositol derivatives at position 3 of the inositol ring to produce 3-phosphoinositides (PubMed:15135396). Uses ATP and PtdIns(4,5)P2 (phosphatidylinositol 4,5-bisphosphate) to generate phosphatidylinositol 3,4,5-trisphosphate (PIP3) (PubMed:15135396). PIP3 plays a key role by recruiting PH domain-containing proteins to the membrane, including AKT1 and PDPK1, activating signaling cascades involved in cell growth, survival,
   3409..3504    -  protein_bind   attL3: mutant version of attL; recombination site for the Gateway® LR reaction LR Clonase™
   3523..3541    -  promoter       T7 promoter: promoter for bacteriophage T7 RNA polymerase
   3731..3754    +  promoter       Pc promoter (fragment): intI1 (promoter lies within the coding sequence); class 1 integron promoter
   3930..3986    +  CDS            GmR (fragment): gentamycin acetyltransferase; aacC1; confers resistance to gentamycin
   3993..4784    +  CDS            SmR: aminoglycoside adenylyltransferase (Murphy, 1985); aadA; confers resistance to spectinomycin and streptomycin
   4877..5465    +  rep_origin     ori: high-copy-number ColE1/pMB1/pBR322/pUC origin of replication
   5648..5740    +  CDS            lacI (fragment): lac repressor; lacI; The lac repressor binds to the lac operator to inhibit transcription in E. coli. This inhibition can be relieved by adding lactose or isopropyl-β-D-thiogalactopyranoside (IPTG).
   5795..5822    -  terminator     rrnB T2 terminator: transcription terminator T2 from the E. coli rrnB gene
   5954..5997    +  terminator     rrnB T1 terminator: Escherichia coli rrnB; transcription terminator T1 from the E. coli rrnB gene
>Addgene plasmid #81599 | pDONR223_PIK3CB_p.E497D | addgene full sequence | sequence record 167101 | Addgene NGS Result
GGCAGTTCCCTACTCTCGCGTTAACGCTAGCATGGATGTTTTCCCAGTCACGACGTTGTAAAACGACGGC
CAGTCTTAAGCTCGGGCCCCAAATAATGATTTTATTTTGACTGATAGTGACCTGTTCGTTGCAACAAATT
GATGAGCAATGCTTTTTTATAATGCCAACTTTGTACAAAAAAGTTGGCACCATGTGCTTCAGTTTCATAA
TGCCTCCTGCTATGGCAGACATCCTTGACATCTGGGCGGTGGATTCACAGATAGCATCTGATGGCTCCAT
ACCTGTGGATTTCCTTTTGCCCACTGGGATTTATATCCAGTTGGAGGTACCTCGGGAAGCTACCATTTCT
TATATTAAGCAGATGTTATGGAAGCAAGTTCACAATTACCCAATGTTCAACCTCCTTATGGATATTGACT
CCTATATGTTTGCATGTGTGAATCAGACTGCTGTATATGAGGAGCTTGAAGATGAAACACGAAGACTCTG
TGATGTCAGACCTTTTCTTCCAGTTCTCAAATTAGTGACAAGAAGTTGTGACCCAGGGGAAAAATTAGAC
TCAAAAATTGGAGTCCTTATAGGAAAAGGTCTGCATGAATTTGATTCCTTGAAGGATCCTGAAGTAAATG
AATTTCGAAGAAAAATGCGCAAATTCAGCGAGGAAAAAATCCTGTCACTTGTGGGATTGTCTTGGATGGA
CTGGCTAAAACAAACATATCCACCAGAGCATGAACCATCCATCCCTGAAAACTTAGAAGATAAACTTTAT
GGGGGAAAGCTCATCGTAGCTGTTCATTTTGAAAACTGCCAGGACGTGTTTAGCTTTCAAGTGTCTCCTA
ATATGAATCCTATCAAAGTAAATGAATTGGCAATCCAAAAACGTTTGACTATTCATGGGAAGGAAGATGA
AGTTAGCCCCTATGATTATGTGTTGCAAGTCAGCGGGAGAGTAGAATATGTTTTTGGTGATCATCCACTA
ATTCAGTTCCAGTATATCCGGAACTGTGTGATGAACAGAGCCCTGCCCCATTTTATACTTGTGGAATGCT
GCAAGATCAAGAAAATGTATGAACAAGAAATGATTGCCATAGAGGCTGCCATAAATCGAAATTCATCTAA
TCTTCCTCTTCCATTACCACCAAAGAAAACACGAATTATTTCTCATGTTTGGGAAAATAACAACCCTTTC
CAAATTGTCTTGGTTAAGGGAAATAAACTTAACACAGAGGAAACTGTAAAAGTTCATGTCAGGGCTGGTC
TTTTTCATGGTACTGAGCTCCTGTGTAAAACCATCGTAAGCTCAGAGGTATCAGGGAAAAATGATCATAT
TTGGAATGAACCACTGGAATTTGATATTAATATTTGTGACTTACCAAGAATGGCTCGATTATGTTTTGCT
GTTTATGCAGTTTTGGATAAAGTAAAAACGAAGAAATCAACGAAAACTATTAATCCCTCTAAATATCAGA
CCATCAGGAAAGCTGGAAAAGTGCATTATCCTGTAGCGTGGGTAAATACGATGGTTTTTGACTTTAAAGG
ACAATTGAGAACTGGAGACATAATATTACACAGCTGGTCTTCATTTCCTGATGAACTCGAAGAAATGTTG
AATCCAATGGGAACTGTTCAAACAAATCCATATACTGAAAATGCAACAGCTTTGCATGTTAAATTTCCAG
ACAATAAAAAACAACCTTATTATTACCCTCCCTTCGATAAGATTATTGAAAAGGCAGCTGAGATTGCAAG
CAGTGATAGTGCTAATGTGTCAAGTCGAGGTGGAAAAAAGTTTCTTCCTGTATTGAAAGAAATCTTGGAC
AGGGATCCCTTGTCTCAACTGTGTGAAAATGAAATGGATCTTATTTGGACTTTGCGACAAGACTGCCGAG
AGATTTTCCCACAATCACTGCCAAAATTACTGCTGTCAATCAAGTGGAATAAACTTGAGGATGTTGCTCA
GCTTCAGGCGCTGCTTCAGATTTGGCCTAAACTGCCCCCCCGGGAGGCCCTAGAGCTTCTGGATTTCAAC
TATCCAGACCAGTACGTTCGAGAATATGCTGTAGGCTGCCTGCGACAGATGAGTGATGAAGAACTTTCTC
AATATCTTTTACAACTGGTGCAAGTGTTAAAATATGAGCCTTTTCTTGATTGTGCCCTCTCTAGATTCCT
ATTAGAAAGAGCACTTGGTAATCGGAGGATAGGGCAGTTTCTATTTTGGCATCTTAGGTCAGAAGTGCAC
ATTCCTGCTGTCTCAGTACAATTTGGTGTCATCCTTGAAGCATACTGCCGGGGAAGTGTGGGGCACATGA
AAGTGCTTTCTAAGCAGGTTGAAGCACTCAATAAGTTAAAAACTTTAAATAGTTTAATCAAACTGAATGC
CGTGAAGTTAAACAGAGCCAAAGGGAAGGAGGCCATGCATACCTGTTTAAAACAGAGTGCTTACCGGGAA
GCCCTCTCTGACCTGCGGTCACCCCTGAACCCATGTGTTATCCTCTCAGAACTCTATGTTGAAAAGTGCA
AATACATGGATTCCAAAATGAAGCCTTTGTGGCTGGTATACAATAACAAGGTATTTGGTGAGGATTCAGT
TGGAGTGATTTTTAAAAATGGTGATGATTTACGACAGGATATGTTGACACTCCAAATGTTGCGCTTGATG
GATTTACTCTGGAAAGAAGCTGGTTTGGATCTTCGGATGTTGCCTTATGGCTGTTTAGCAACAGGAGATC
GCTCTGGCCTCATTGAAGTTGTGAGCACCTCTGAAACAATTGCTGACATTCAGCTGAACAGTAGCAATGT
GGCTGCTGCAGCAGCCTTCAACAAAGATGCCCTTCTGAACTGGCTTAAAGAATACAACTCTGGGGATGAC
CTGGACCGAGCCATTGAGGAATTTACACTGTCCTGTGCTGGCTACTGTGTAGCTTCTTATGTCCTTGGGA
TTGGTGACAGACATAGTGACAACATCATGGTCAAAAAAACTGGCCAGCTCTTCCACATTGACTTTGGACA
TATTCTTGGAAATTTCAAATCTAAGTTTGGCATTAAAAGGGAGCGAGTGCCTTTTATTCTTACCTATGAT
TTCATCCATGTCATTCAACAAGGAAAAACAGGAAATACAGAAAAGTTTGGCCGGTTCCGCCAGTGTTGTG
AGGATGCATATCTGATTTTACGACGGCATGGGAATCTCTTCATCACTCTCTTTGCGCTGATGTTGACTGC
AGGGCTTCCTGAACTCACATCAGTCAAAGATATACAGTATCTTAAGGACTCTCTTGCATTAGGGAAGAGT
GAAGAAGAAGCACTCAAACAGTTTAAGCAAAAATTTGATGAGGCGCTCAGGGAAAGCTGGACTACTAAAG
TGAACTGGATGGCCCACACAGTTCGGAAAGACTACAGATCTTGATTGCCAACTTTCTTGTACAAAGTTGG
CATTATAAGAAAGCATTGCTTATCAATTTGTTGCAACGAACAGGTCACTATCAGTCAAAATAAAATCATT
ATTTGCCATCCAGCTGATATCCCCTATAGTGAGTCGTATTACATGGTCATAGCTGTTTCCTGGCAGCTCT
GGCCCGTGTCTCAAAATCTCTGATGTTACATTGCACAAGATAAAAATATATCATCATGCCTCCTCTAGAC
CAGCCAGGACAGAAATGCCTCGACTTCGCTGCTACCCAAGGTTGCCGGGTGACGCACACCGTGGAAACGG
ATGAAGGCACGAACCCAGTGGACATAAGCCTGTTCGGTTCGTAAGCTGTAATGCAAGTAGCGTATGCGCT
CACGCAACTGGTCCAGAACCTTGACCGAACGCAGCGGTGGTAACGGCGCAGTGGCGGTTTTCATGGCTTG
TTATGACTGTTTTTTTGGGGTACAGTCTATGCCTCGGGCATCCAAGCAGCAAGCGCGTTACGCCGTGGGT
CGATGTTTGATGTTATGGAGCAGCAACGATGTTACGCAGCAGGGCAGTCGCCCTAAAACAAAGTTAAACA
TTATGAGGGAAGCGGTGATCGCCGAAGTATCGACTCAACTATCAGAGGTAGTTGGCGTCATCGAGCGCCA
TCTCGAACCGACGTTGCTGGCCGTACATTTGTACGGCTCCGCAGTGGATGGCGGCCTGAAGCCACACAGT
GATATTGATTTGCTGGTTACGGTGACCGTAAGGCTTGATGAAACAACGCGGCGAGCTTTGATCAACGACC
TTTTGGAAACTTCGGCTTCCCCTGGAGAGAGCGAGATTCTCCGCGCTGTAGAAGTCACCATTGTTGTGCA
CGACGACATCATTCCGTGGCGTTATCCAGCTAAGCGCGAACTGCAATTTGGAGAATGGCAGCGCAATGAC
ATTCTTGCAGGTATCTTCGAGCCAGCCACGATCGACATTGATCTGGCTATCTTGCTGACAAAAGCAAGAG
AACATAGCGTTGCCTTGGTAGGTCCAGCGGCGGAGGAACTCTTTGATCCGGTTCCTGAACAGGATCTATT
TGAGGCGCTAAATGAAACCTTAACGCTATGGAACTCGCCGCCCGACTGGGCTGGCGATGAGCGAAATGTA
GTGCTTACGTTGTCCCGCATTTGGTACAGCGCAGTAACCGGCAAAATCGCGCCGAAGGATGTCGCTGCCG
ACTGGGCAATGGAGCGCCTGCCGGCCCAGTATCAGCCCGTCATACTTGAAGCTAGACAGGCTTATCTTGG
ACAAGAAGAAGATCGCTTGGCCTCGCGCGCAGATCAGTTGGAAGAATTTGTCCACTACGTGAAAGGCGAG
ATCACCAAGGTAGTCGGCAAATAACCCTCGAGCCACCCATGACCAAAATCCCTTAACGTGAGTTACGCGT
CGTTCCACTGAGCGTCAGACCCCGTAGAAAAGATCAAAGGATCTTCTTGAGATCCTTTTTTTCTGCGCGT
AATCTGCTGCTTGCAAACAAAAAAACCACCGCTACCAGCGGTGGTTTGTTTGCCGGATCAAGAGCTACCA
ACTCTTTTTCCGAAGGTAACTGGCTTCAGCAGAGCGCAGATACCAAATACTGTTCTTCTAGTGTAGCCGT
AGTTAGGCCACCACTTCAAGAACTCTGTAGCACCGCCTACATACCTCGCTCTGCTAATCCTGTTACCAGT
GGCTGCTGCCAGTGGCGATAAGTCGTGTCTTACCGGGTTGGACTCAAGACGATAGTTACCGGATAAGGCG
CAGCGGTCGGGCTGAACGGGGGGTTCGTGCACACAGCCCAGCTTGGAGCGAACGACCTACACCGAACTGA
GATACCTACAGCGTGAGCTATGAGAAAGCGCCACGCTTCCCGAAGGGAGAAAGGCGGACAGGTATCCGGT
AAGCGGCAGGGTCGGAACAGGAGAGCGCACGAGGGAGCTTCCAGGGGGAAACGCCTGGTATCTTTATAGT
CCTGTCGGGTTTCGCCACCTCTGACTTGAGCGTCGATTTTTGTGATGCTCGTCAGGGGGGCGGAGCCTAT
GGAAAAACGCCAGCAACGCGGCCTTTTTACGGTTCCTGGCCTTTTGCTGGCCTTTTGCTCACATGTTCTT
TCCTGCGTTATCCCCTGATTCTGTGGATAACCGTATTACCGCCTTTGAGTGAGCTGATACCGCTCGCCGC
AGCCGAACGACCGAGCGCAGCGAGTCAGTGAGCGAGGAAGCGGAAGAGCGCCCAATACGCAAACCGCCTC
TCCCCGCGCGTTGGCCGATTCATTAATGCAGCTGGCACGACAGGTTTCCCGACTGGAAAGCGGGCAGTGA
GCGCAACGCAATTAATACGCGTACCGCTAGCCAGGAAGAGTTTGTAGAAACGCAAAAAGGCCATCCGTCA
GGATGGCCTTCTGCTTAGTTTGATGCCTGGCAGTTTATGGCGGGCGTCCTGCCCGCCACCCTCCGGGCCG
TTGCTTCACAACGTTCAAATCCGCTCCCGGCGGATTTGTCCTACTCAGGAGAGCGTTCACCGACAAACAA
CAGATAAAACGAAAGGCCCAGTCTTCCGACTGAGCCTTTCGTTTTATTTGATGCCT
