>Addgene plasmid #81599 | pDONR223_PIK3CB_p.E497D | depositor partial sequence | sequence record 154918 | Insert sequence
ATGTGCTTCAGTTTCATAATGCCTCCTGCTATGGCAGACATCCTTGACATCTGGGCGGTGGATTCACAGA
TAGCATCTGATGGCTCCATACCTGTGGATTTCCTTTTGCCCACTGGGATTTATATCCAGTTGGAGGTACC
TCGGGAAGCTACCATTTCTTATATTAAGCAGATGTTATGGAAGCAAGTTCACAATTACCCAATGTTCAAC
CTCCTTATGGATATTGACTCCTATATGTTTGCATGTGTGAATCAGACTGCTGTATATGAGGAGCTTGAAG
ATGAAACACGAAGACTCTGTGATGTCAGACCTTTTCTTCCAGTTCTCAAATTAGTGACAAGAAGTTGTGA
CCCAGGGGAAAAATTAGACTCAAAAATTGGAGTCCTTATAGGAAAAGGTCTGCATGAATTTGATTCCTTG
AAGGATCCTGAAGTAAATGAATTTCGAAGAAAAATGCGCAAATTCAGCGAGGAAAAAATCCTGTCACTTG
TGGGATTGTCTTGGATGGACTGGCTAAAACAAACATATCCACCAGAGCATGAACCATCCATCCCTGAAAA
CTTAGAAGATAAACTTTATGGGGGAAAGCTCATCGTAGCTGTTCATTTTGAAAACTGCCAGGACGTGTTT
AGCTTTCAAGTGTCTCCTAATATGAATCCTATCAAAGTAAATGAATTGGCAATCCAAAAACGTTTGACTA
TTCATGGGAAAGGAAGATGAAGTTAGCCCCTATGATTATGTGTTGCAAGTCAGCGGGAGAGTAGAATATG
TTTTTGGTGATCATCCACTAATTCAGTTCCAGTATATCCGGAACTGTGTGATGAACAGAGCCCTGCCCCA
TTTTATACTTGTGGAATGCTGCAAGATCAAGAAAATGTATGAACAAGAAATGATTGCCATAGAGGCTGCC
ATAAATCGAAATTCATCTAATCTTCCTCTTCCATTACCACCAAAGAAAACACGAATTATTTCTCATGTTT
GGGAAAATAACAACCCTTTCCAAATTGTCTTGGTTAAGGGAAATAAACTTAACACAGAGGAAACTGTAAA
AGTTCATGTCAGGGCTGGTCTTTTTCATGGTACTGAGCTCCTGTGTAAAACCATCGTAAGCTCAGAGGTA
TCAGGGAAAAATGATCATATTTGGAATGAACCACTGGAATTTGATATTAATATTTGTGACTTACCAAGAA
TGGCTCGATTATGTTTTGCTGTTTATGCAGTTTTGGATAAAGTAAAAACGAAGAAATCAACGAAAACTAT
TAATCCCTCTAAATATCAGACCATCAGGAAAGCTGGAAAAGTGCATTATCCTGTAGCGTGGGTAAATACG
ATGGTTTTTGACTTTAAAGGACAATTGAGAACTGGAGACATAATATTACACAGCTGGTCTTCATTTCCTG
ATGAACTCGAAGAAATGTTGAATCCAATGGGAACTGTTCAAACAAATCCATATACTGAAAATGCAACAGC
TTTGCATGTTAAATTTCCAGACAATAAAAAACAACCTTATTATTACCCTCCCTTCGATAAGATTATTGAA
AAGGCAGCTGAGATTGCAAGCAGTGATAGTGCTAATGTGTCAAGTCGAGGTGGAAAAAAGTTTCTTCCTG
TATTGAAAGAAATCTTGGACAGGGATCCCTTGTCTCAACTGTGTGAAAATGAAATGGATCTTATTTGGAC
TTTGCGACAAGACTGCCGAGAGATTTTCCCACAATCACTGCCAAAATTACTGCTGTCAATCAAGTGGAAT
AAACTTGAGGATGTTGCTCAGCTTCAGGCGCTGCTTCAGATTTGGCCTAAACTGCCCCCCCGGGAGGCCC
TAGAGCTTCTGGATTTCAACTATCCAGACCAGTACGTTCGAGAATATGCTGTAGGCTGCCTGCGACAGAT
GAGTGATGAAGAACTTTCTCAATATCTTTTACAACTGGTGCAAGTGTTAAAATATGAGCCTTTTCTTGAT
TGTGCCCTCTCTAGATTCCTATTAGAAAGAGCACTTGGTAATCGGAGGATAGGGCAGTTTCTATTTTGGC
ATCTTAGGTCAGAAGTGCACATTCCTGCTGTCTCAGTACAATTTGGTGTCATCCTTGAAGCATACTGCCG
GGGAAGTGTGGGGCACATGAAAGTGCTTTCTAAGCAGGTTGAAGCACTCAATAAGTTAAAACTTTAAATA
GTTTAATCAAACTGAATGCCGTGAAGTTAAACAGAGCCAAAGGGAAGGAGGCCATGCATACCTGTTTAAA
ACAGAGTGCTTACCGGGAAGCCCTCTCTGACCTGCAGTCACCCCTGAACCCATGTGTTATCCTCTCAGAA
CTCTATGTTGAAAAGTGCAAATACATGGATTCCAAAATGAAGCCTTTGTGGCTGGTATACAATAACAAGG
TATTTGGTGAGGATTCAGTTGGAGTGATTTTTAAAAATGGTGATGATTTACGACAGGATATGTTGACACT
CCAAATGTTGCGCTTGATGGATTTACTCTGGAAAGAAGCTGGTTTGGATCTTCGGATGTTGCCTTATGGC
TGTTTAGCAACAGGAGATCGCTCTGGCCTCATTGAAGTTGTGAGCACCTCTGAAACAATTGCTGACATTC
AGCTGAACAGTAGCAATGTGGCTGCTGCAGCAGCCTTCAACAAAGATGCCCTTCTGAACTGGCTTAAAGA
ATACAACTCTGGGGATGACCTGGACCGAGCCATTGAGGAATTTACACTGTCCTGTGCTGGCTACTGTGTA
GCTTCTTATGTCCTTGGGATTGGTGACAGACATAGTGACAACATCATGGTCAAAAAAACTGGCCAGCTCT
TCCACATTGACTTTGGACATATTCTTGGAAATTTCAAATCTAAGTTTGGCATTAAAAGGGAGCGAGTGCC
TTTTATTCTTACCTATGATTTCATCCATGTCATTCAACAAGGAAAAACAGGAAATACAGAAAAGTTTGGC
CGGTTCCGCCAGTGTTGTGAGGATGCATATCTGATTTTACGACGGCATGGGAATCTCTTCATCACTCTCT
TTGCGCTGATGTTGACTGCAGGGCTTCCTGAACTCACATCAGTCAAAGATATACAGTATCTTAAGGACTC
TCTTGCATTAGGGAAGAGTGAAGAAGAAGCACTCAAACAGTTTAAGCAAAAATTTGATGAGGCGCTCAGG
GAAAGCTGGACTACTAAAGTGAACTGGATGGCCCACACAGTTCGGAAAGACTACAGATCT
